Addgene plasmid #179371: pLKO.1-PPP2R5D-2
Purpose: shRNA suppression
Depositing lab: William Hahn. Depositing organization: Dana-Farber Cancer Institute. Publication: Identification of PP2A complexes and pathways involved in cell transformation. Sablina AA, Hector M, Colpaert N, Hahn WC. Cancer Res. 2010 Dec 15;70(24):10474-84. doi: 10.1158/0008-5472.CAN-10-2855. PubMed 21159657.
Backbone
  Vector backbone: pLKO.1
  Vector type: Mammalian Expression, Lentiviral
Growth in bacteria
  Bacterial resistance: Ampicillin, 100 μg/mL
  Growth temperature: 37°C
  Growth strain: NEB Stable
  Copy number: Unknown
Gene/Insert
  Gene/Insert name: B56δ
  gRNA/shRNA sequence: TGCACTCTACAGGAACTCCAA
  Species: H. sapiens (human)
  Promoter: Age1
  Cloning method: Unknown
  Sequencing primers: 5′ LKO.1
Terms and licenses: Academic/Nonprofit Terms; Industry Terms: Not Available to Industry
How to cite: pLKO.1-PPP2R5D-2 was a gift from William Hahn (Addgene plasmid # 179371 ; http://n2t.net/addgene:179371 ; RRID:Addgene_179371)
