[The description below was written by a language model from this plasmid's Addgene catalogue record and pLannotate feature annotations shown in this document.]
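Description:
pLKO.1-PPP2R5D-2 is a lentiviral shRNA vector built on the pLKO.1 backbone and intended for knockdown of human PPP2R5D, which encodes B56δ, a regulatory B subunit of protein phosphatase 2A. In bacteria it is maintained through a high-copy ColE1/pUC-type origin and selected with ampicillin via the β-lactamase gene. An f1 origin, an SV40 origin and residual lac, T3 and T7 elements are also annotated as backbone remnants.

The viral portion has a third-generation, self-inactivating layout. An RSV enhancer/promoter fused to a truncated HIV-1 5' LTR drives production of the genomic RNA in packaging cells, followed by the Ψ packaging signal with a gag fragment, the Rev response element for Rev-dependent nuclear export, the cPPT/CTS element and a ΔU3 3' LTR that disables LTR promoter activity after integration. Within this transfer cassette, a human U6 RNA polymerase III promoter sits upstream of the hairpin cloning region, where it would transcribe the short hairpin targeting PPP2R5D. The hairpin itself is not annotated as a feature in the table. The catalogue's promoter field lists "Age1", which is most likely the name of a cloning site rather than a promoter. Downstream, the human PGK promoter expresses puromycin N-acetyltransferase, allowing puromycin selection of transduced mammalian cells.

The "-2" in the name suggests it is one of several hairpins against the same gene, though the record does not say so. The stated purpose is shRNA suppression, and the associated work concerned identifying PP2A complexes and pathways involved in cell transformation.
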