Features (pLannotate 1.2.2; 25 found; start..end, strand, type, name):
    529..1128    +  CDS            PuroR: puromycin N-acetyltransferase; pac from Streptomyces alboniger; confers resistance to puromycin
   1171..1254    +  CDS            nef (fragment): NEF_HV1Z2 - Experimental evidence at protein level: Swiss-Prot protein existence level 1. Extracellular Nef protein targets CD4(+) T-lymphocytes for apoptosis by interacting with CXCR4 surface receptors. From Human immunodeficiency virus type 1 group M subtype D (isolate Z2/CDC-Z34) (HIV-1).
   1256..1489    +  LTR            3' LTR (ΔU3): self-inactivating 3' long terminal repeat (LTR) from HIV-1
   1561..1682    +  polyA_signal   SV40 poly(A) signal: SV40 polyadenylation signal
   1722..1857    +  rep_origin     SV40 ori: SV40 origin of replication
   1878..1896    -  promoter       T7 promoter: promoter for bacteriophage T7 RNA polymerase
   1904..2059    +  CDS            lacZα (fragment): LacZα fragment of β-galactosidase; lacZ fragment
   2064..2492    +  rep_origin     f1 ori (sequence partly withheld): f1 bacteriophage origin of replication; arrow indicates direction of (+) strand synthesis
   2545..2649    +  promoter       AmpR promoter: bla
   2650..3510    +  CDS            AmpR: β-lactamase; bla; confers resistance to ampicillin, carbenicillin, and related antibiotics
   3681..4269    +  rep_origin     ori: high-copy-number ColE1/pMB1/pBR322/pUC origin of replication
   4452..4544    +  CDS            lacI (fragment): lac repressor; lacI; The lac repressor binds to the lac operator to inhibit transcription in E. coli. This inhibition can be relieved by adding lactose or isopropyl-β-D-thiogalactopyranoside (IPTG).
   4557..4578    +  protein_bind   CAP binding site: CAP binding activates transcription in the presence of cAMP. E. coli catabolite activator protein
   4593..4623    +  promoter       lac promoter: promoter for the E. coli lac operon
   4631..4647    +  protein_bind   lac operator: The lac repressor binds to the lac operator to inhibit transcription in E. coli. This inhibition can be relieved by adding lactose or isopropyl-β-D-thiogalactopyranoside (IPTG). lac repressor encoded by lacI
   4692..4710    +  promoter       T3 promoter: promoter for bacteriophage T3 RNA polymerase
   4738..4964    +  promoter       RSV promoter: Rous sarcoma virus enhancer/promoter
   4965..5145    +  LTR            5' LTR (truncated): truncated 5' long terminal repeat (LTR) from HIV-1
   5192..5317    +  misc_feature   HIV-1 Ψ: packaging signal of human immunodeficiency virus type 1
   5301..5664    +  CDS            HIV-1 gag (fragment): gag protein from human immunodeficiency virus 1; gag
   5810..6043    +  misc_feature   RRE: The Rev response element (RRE) of HIV-1 allows for Rev-dependent mRNA export from the nucleus to the cytoplasm.
   6420..6520    +  CDS            Rev (fragment): human immunodeficiency virus 1 (HIV-1) Rev protein; rev; enhances nuclear export of unspliced and incompletely spliced viral mRNAs
   6570..6810    +  promoter       U6 promoter: RNA polymerase III promoter for human U6 snRNA
   6914..7031    +  misc_feature   cPPT/CTS: central polypurine tract and central termination sequence of HIV-1
   7080..507     +  promoter       hPGK promoter (across the origin): human phosphoglycerate kinase 1 promoter
>Addgene plasmid #179371 | pLKO.1-PPP2R5D-2 | addgene full sequence | sequence record 354120 | Addgene NGS Result
TTGGGGTTGCGCCTTTTCCAAGGCAGCCCTGGGTTTGCGCAGGGACGCGGCTGCTCTGGGCGTGGTTCCG
GGAAACGCAGCGGCGCCGACCCTGGGTCTCGCACATTCTTCACGTCCGTTCGCAGCGTCACCCGGATCTT
CGCCGCTACCCTTGTGGGCCCCCCGGCGACGCTTCCTGCTCCGCCCCTAAGTCGGGAAGGTTCCTTGCGG
TTCGCGGCGTGCCGGACGTGACAAACGGAAGCCGCACGTCTCACTAGTACCCTCGCAGACGGACAGCGCC
AGGGAGCAATGGCAGCGCGCCGACCGCGATGGGCTGTGGCCAATAGCGGCTGCTCAGCAGGGCGCGCCGA
GAGCAGCGGCCGGGAAGGGGCGGTGCGGGAGGCGGGGTGTGGGGCGGTAGTGTGGGCCCTGTTCCTGCCC
GCGCGGTGTTCCGCATTCTGCAAGCCTCCGGAGCGCACGTCGGCAGTCGGCTCCCTCGTTGACCGAATCA
CCGACCTCTCTCCCCAGGGGGATCCACCGGAGCTTACCATGACCGAGTACAAGCCCACGGTGCGCCTCGC
CACCCGCGACGACGTCCCCAGGGCCGTACGCACCCTCGCCGCCGCGTTCGCCGACTACCCCGCCACGCGC
CACACCGTCGATCCGGACCGCCACATCGAGCGGGTCACCGAGCTGCAAGAACTCTTCCTCACGCGCGTCG
GGCTCGACATCGGCAAGGTGTGGGTCGCGGACGACGGCGCCGCGGTGGCGGTCTGGACCACGCCGGAGAG
CGTCGAAGCGGGGGCGGTGTTCGCCGAGATCGGCCCGCGCATGGCCGAGTTGAGCGGTTCCCGGCTGGCC
GCGCAGCAACAGATGGAAGGCCTCCTGGCGCCGCACCGGCCCAAGGAGCCCGCGTGGTTCCTGGCCACCG
TCGGCGTCTCGCCCGACCACCAGGGCAAGGGTCTGGGCAGCGCCGTCGTGCTCCCCGGAGTGGAGGCGGC
CGAGCGCGCCGGGGTGCCCGCCTTCCTGGAGACCTCCGCGCCCCGCAACCTCCCCTTCTACGAGCGGCTC
GGCTTCACCGTCACCGCCGACGTCGAGGTGCCCGAAGGACCGCGCACCTGGTGCATGACCCGCAAGCCCG
GTGCCTGACGCCCGCCCCACGACCCGCAGCGCCCGACCGAAAGGAGCGCACGACCCCATGCATCGGTACC
TTTAAGACCAATGACTTACAAGGCAGCTGTAGATCTTAGCCACTTTTTAAAAGAAAAGGGGGGACTGGAA
GGGCTAATTCACTCCCAACGAAGACAAGATCTGCTTTTTGCTTGTACTGGGTCTCTCTGGTTAGACCAGA
TCTGAGCCTGGGAGCTCTCTGGCTAACTAGGGAACCCACTGCTTAAGCCTCAATAAAGCTTGCCTTGAGT
GCTTCAAGTAGTGTGTGCCCGTCTGTTGTGTGACTCTGGTAACTAGAGATCCCTCAGACCCTTTTAGTCA
GTGTGGAAAATCTCTAGCAGTAGTAGTTCATGTCATCTTATTATTCAGTATTTATAACTTGCAAAGAAAT
GAATATCAGAGAGTGAGAGGAACTTGTTTATTGCAGCTTATAATGGTTACAAATAAAGCAATAGCATCAC
AAATTTCACAAATAAAGCATTTTTTTCACTGCATTCTAGTTGTGGTTTGTCCAAACTCATCAATGTATCT
TATCATGTCTGGCTCTAGCTATCCCGCCCCTAACTCCGCCCATCCCGCCCCTAACTCCGCCCAGTTCCGC
CCATTCTCCGCCCCATGGCTGACTAATTTTTTTTATTTATGCAGAGGCCGAGGCCGCCTCGGCCTCTGAG
CTATTCCAGAAGTAGTGAGGAGGCTTTTTTGGAGGCCTAGGGACGTACCCAATTCGCCCTATAGTGAGTC
GTATTACGCGCGCTCACTGGCCGTCGTTTTACAACGTCGTGACTGGGAAAACCCTGGCGTTACCCAACTT
AATCGCCTTGCAGCACATCCCCCTTTCGCCAGCTGGCGTAATAGCGAAGAGGCCCGCACCGATCGCCCTT
CCCAACAGTTGCGCAGCCTGAATGGCGAATGGG
[124 nt withheld, positions 2064-2187]
C
[91 nt withheld, positions 2189-2279]
A
[49 nt withheld, positions 2281-2329]
CCTTTGACGTTGGAGTCCACGTTCTTT
[37 nt withheld, positions 2357-2393]
ACCCTATCTCGGTCTATTCTTTTGATTTATAAGGGATTTTGCCGATTTCGGCCTATTGGTTAAAAAATGA
GCTGATTTAACAAAAATTTAACGCGAATTTTAACAAAATATTAACGCTTACAATTTAGGTGGCACTTTTC
GGGGAAATGTGCGCGGAACCCCTATTTGTTTATTTTTCTAAATACATTCAAATATGTATCCGCTCATGAG
ACAATAACCCTGATAAATGCTTCAATAATATTGAAAAAGGAAGAGTATGAGTATTCAACATTTCCGTGTC
GCCCTTATTCCCTTTTTTGCGGCATTTTGCCTTCCTGTTTTTGCTCACCCAGAAACGCTGGTGAAAGTAA
AAGATGCTGAAGATCAGTTGGGTGCACGAGTGGGTTACATCGAACTGGATCTCAACAGCGGTAAGATCCT
TGAGAGTTTTCGCCCCGAAGAACGTTTTCCAATGATGAGCACTTTTAAAGTTCTGCTATGTGGCGCGGTA
TTATCCCGTATTGACGCCGGGCAAGAGCAACTCGGTCGCCGCATACACTATTCTCAGAATGACTTGGTTG
AGTACTCACCAGTCACAGAAAAGCATCTTACGGATGGCATGACAGTAAGAGAATTATGCAGTGCTGCCAT
AACCATGAGTGATAACACTGCGGCCAACTTACTTCTGACAACGATCGGAGGACCGAAGGAGCTAACCGCT
TTTTTGCACAACATGGGGGATCATGTAACTCGCCTTGATCGTTGGGAACCGGAGCTGAATGAAGCCATAC
CAAACGACGAGCGTGACACCACGATGCCTGTAGCAATGGCAACAACGTTGCGCAAACTATTAACTGGCGA
ACTACTTACTCTAGCTTCCCGGCAACAATTAATAGACTGGATGGAGGCGGATAAAGTTGCAGGACCACTT
CTGCGCTCGGCCCTTCCGGCTGGCTGGTTTATTGCTGATAAATCTGGAGCCGGTGAGCGTGGGTCTCGCG
GTATCATTGCAGCACTGGGGCCAGATGGTAAGCCCTCCCGTATCGTAGTTATCTACACGACGGGGAGTCA
GGCAACTATGGATGAACGAAATAGACAGATCGCTGAGATAGGTGCCTCACTGATTAAGCATTGGTAACTG
TCAGACCAAGTTTACTCATATATACTTTAGATTGATTTAAAACTTCATTTTTAATTTAAAAGGATCTAGG
TGAAGATCCTTTTTGATAATCTCATGACCAAAATCCCTTAACGTGAGTTTTCGTTCCACTGAGCGTCAGA
CCCCGTAGAAAAGATCAAAGGATCTTCTTGAGATCCTTTTTTTCTGCGCGTAATCTGCTGCTTGCAAACA
AAAAAACCACCGCTACCAGCGGTGGTTTGTTTGCCGGATCAAGAGCTACCAACTCTTTTTCCGAAGGTAA
CTGGCTTCAGCAGAGCGCAGATACCAAATACTGTTCTTCTAGTGTAGCCGTAGTTAGGCCACCACTTCAA
GAACTCTGTAGCACCGCCTACATACCTCGCTCTGCTAATCCTGTTACCAGTGGCTGCTGCCAGTGGCGAT
AAGTCGTGTCTTACCGGGTTGGACTCAAGACGATAGTTACCGGATAAGGCGCAGCGGTCGGGCTGAACGG
GGGGTTCGTGCACACAGCCCAGCTTGGAGCGAACGACCTACACCGAACTGAGATACCTACAGCGTGAGCT
ATGAGAAAGCGCCACGCTTCCCGAAGGGAGAAAGGCGGACAGGTATCCGGTAAGCGGCAGGGTCGGAACA
GGAGAGCGCACGAGGGAGCTTCCAGGGGGAAACGCCTGGTATCTTTATAGTCCTGTCGGGTTTCGCCACC
TCTGACTTGAGCGTCGATTTTTGTGATGCTCGTCAGGGGGGCGGAGCCTATGGAAAAACGCCAGCAACGC
GGCCTTTTTACGGTTCCTGGCCTTTTGCTGGCCTTTTGCTCACATGTTCTTTCCTGCGTTATCCCCTGAT
TCTGTGGATAACCGTATTACCGCCTTTGAGTGAGCTGATACCGCTCGCCGCAGCCGAACGACCGAGCGCA
GCGAGTCAGTGAGCGAGGAAGCGGAAGAGCGCCCAATACGCAAACCGCCTCTCCCCGCGCGTTGGCCGAT
TCATTAATGCAGCTGGCACGACAGGTTTCCCGACTGGAAAGCGGGCAGTGAGCGCAACGCAATTAATGTG
AGTTAGCTCACTCATTAGGCACCCCAGGCTTTACACTTTATGCTTCCGGCTCGTATGTTGTGTGGAATTG
TGAGCGGATAACAATTTCACACAGGAAACAGCTATGACCATGATTACGCCAAGCGCGCAATTAACCCTCA
CTAAAGGGAACAAAAGCTGGAGCTGCAAGCTTAATGTAGTCTTATGCAATACTCTTGTAGTCTTGCAACA
TGGTAACGATGAGTTAGCAACATGCCTTACAAGGAGAGAAAAAGCACCGTGCATGCCGATTGGTGGAAGT
AAGGTGGTACGATCGTGCCTTATTAGGAAGGCAACAGACGGGTCTGACATGGATTGGACGAACCACTGAA
TTGCCGCATTGCAGAGATATTGTATTTAAGTGCCTAGCTCGATACATAAACGGGTCTCTCTGGTTAGACC
AGATCTGAGCCTGGGAGCTCTCTGGCTAACTAGGGAACCCACTGCTTAAGCCTCAATAAAGCTTGCCTTG
AGTGCTTCAAGTAGTGTGTGCCCGTCTGTTGTGTGACTCTGGTAACTAGAGATCCCTCAGACCCTTTTAG
TCAGTGTGGAAAATCTCTAGCAGTGGCGCCCGAACAGGGACTTGAAAGCGAAAGGGAAACCAGAGGAGCT
CTCTCGACGCAGGACTCGGCTTGCTGAAGCGCGCACGGCAAGAGGCGAGGGGCGGCGACTGGTGAGTACG
CCAAAAATTTTGACTAGCGGAGGCTAGAAGGAGAGAGATGGGTGCGAGAGCGTCAGTATTAAGCGGGGGA
GAATTAGATCGCGATGGGAAAAAATTCGGTTAAGGCCAGGGGGAAAGAAAAAATATAAATTAAAACATAT
AGTATGGGCAAGCAGGGAGCTAGAACGATTCGCAGTTAATCCTGGCCTGTTAGAAACATCAGAAGGCTGT
AGACAAATACTGGGACAGCTACAACCATCCCTTCAGACAGGATCAGAAGAACTTAGATCATTATATAATA
CAGTAGCAACCCTCTATTGTGTGCATCAAAGGATAGAGATAAAAGACACCAAGGAAGCTTTAGACAAGAT
AGAGGAAGAGCAAAACAAAAGTAAGACCACCGCACAGCAAGCGGCCGCTGATCTTCAGACCTGGAGGAGG
AGATATGAGGGACAATTGGAGAAGTGAATTATATAAATATAAAGTAGTAAAAATTGAACCATTAGGAGTA
GCACCCACCAAGGCAAAGAGAAGAGTGGTGCAGAGAGAAAAAAGAGCAGTGGGAATAGGAGCTTTGTTCC
TTGGGTTCTTGGGAGCAGCAGGAAGCACTATGGGCGCAGCGTCAATGACGCTGACGGTACAGGCCAGACA
ATTATTGTCTGGTATAGTGCAGCAGCAGAACAATTTGCTGAGGGCTATTGAGGCGCAACAGCATCTGTTG
CAACTCACAGTCTGGGGCATCAAGCAGCTCCAGGCAAGAATCCTGGCTGTGGAAAGATACCTAAAGGATC
AACAGCTCCTGGGGATTTGGGGTTGCTCTGGAAAACTCATTTGCACCACTGCTGTGCCTTGGAATGCTAG
TTGGAGTAATAAATCTCTGGAACAGATTTGGAATCACACGACCTGGATGGAGTGGGACAGAGAAATTAAC
AATTACACAAGCTTAATACACTCCTTAATTGAAGAATCGCAAAACCAGCAAGAAAAGAATGAACAAGAAT
TATTGGAATTAGATAAATGGGCAAGTTTGTGGAATTGGTTTAACATAACAAATTGGCTGTGGTATATAAA
ATTATTCATAATGATAGTAGGAGGCTTGGTAGGTTTAAGAATAGTTTTTGCTGTACTTTCTATAGTGAAT
AGAGTTAGGCAGGGATATTCACCATTATCGTTTCAGACCCACCTCCCAACCCCGAGGGGACCCGACAGGC
CCGAAGGAATAGAAGAAGAAGGTGGAGAGAGAGACAGAGACAGATCCATTCGATTAGTGAACGGATCTCG
ACGGTATCGATCACGAGACTAGCCTCGAGCGGCCGCCCCCTTCACCGAGGGCCTATTTCCCATGATTCCT
TCATATTTGCATATACGATACAAGGCTGTTAGAGAGATAATTGGAATTAATTTGACTGTAAACACAAAGA
TATTAGTACAAAATACGTGACGTAGAAAGTAATAATTTCTTGGGTAGTTTGCAGTTTTAAAATTATGTTT
TAAAATGGACTATCATATGCTTACCGTAACTTGAAAGTATTTCGATTTCTTGGCTTTATATATCTTGTGG
AAAGGACGAAACACCGGTGCACTCTACAGGAACTCCAACTCGAGTTGGAGTTCCTGTAGAGTGCATTTTT
AATTCTCGACCTCGAGACAAATGGCAGTATTCATCCACAATTTTAAAAGAAAAGGGGGGATTGGGGGGTA
CAGTGCAGGGGAAAGAATAGTAGACATAATAGCAACAGACATACAAACTAAAGAATTACAAAAACAAATT
ACAAAAATTCAAAATTTTCGGGTTTATTACAGGGACAGCAGAGATCCACTTTGGCCGCGGCTCGAGGGGG
